>Addgene plasmid #45432 | pBbA5k-EPL90 | depositor full sequence | sequence record 64031 | pBbA5k-EPL90 sequence 8238 bps
ATGAACGGATTATCATGCTGTTTCCGGGCAGCCGAAGGCTTCCGGACGGTTCAAACTGCAACGAACGGAA
CCACCATGAACGACCATTCTGCCATGCGCGCCGTCTCCTCCTTCTCGACAATGGCCTCGGTGCGTCGTGT
GGCATGCACTCTGCTGGCGTGTTGCCTCGTGGTCGCGGGCGCGTGCTCACGCGATGAGGGCAAGGCGAAG
GGGGCGCGCGCCAAGGGCCCGGCACCTGTGACGGCGGCTGTTGCCGCCCGGCAGGACATCCCGGTGCGTC
TCAAGGCCGTGGGCAATGTGGAGGCATCCGCGACGGTGCAGGTGCGGTCTCGCATCACGGGTGAACTCAC
GGGCATCCATTTCCGTGAGGGCGACGACGTGCGCAAGGGGCAGAAACTCTTCACCATCGACCCGCGGCCC
ATGGAGGCGGCCCTGCGCGAGGCGCGTGCACGGCAAGAGCGCACCCGTGCCCAGCTGACCAAGGCGGAGG
ACGACCTCAGGCGCTTCGCCAGCCTTGTGGAGGGCGGTTTCGTCAGCCGTGAGCAGTATGAGCAGATACG
CACCACCGCCGAGGGGTTGCGCGCGTCGCTGCGCGAGGCTGAGGCCGCCGTGGAGAGTGCGGCCCTGCAG
CGCGACTACTGCATCATCACCGCACCGGCCGATGCCCGGGCAGGGGCCGTGGGCGCGCACATCGGCAACA
TGATCAAGGCCAATGCCGACGACTGGCTGGTGACGCTGGACACCGTGGAACCCGTGTACGTGAGTTTCTC
GATTCCCGAGGTGCACCTCCCGGCGGTGCTTGCCTTGAGGCAATCGGGCACTGGCAGGGTGCTTGCGCGC
CCTGACGGCGGGGACGAGGTGGAGGGCCGACTGGACTTCGTCGACAACAGCGTCGACACGGCGACGGGCA
CCATCCGTCTGCGGGCCACCTTCGACAACCGGACGCGCAGTCTGTGGCCGGGGCGTTTCGTGGATGTCCG
CCTTACGCTGGCCACGCACAAGGATGCCGTGGTCGTTCCCTCGCGGGCCGTACAGGCGGGTGTGGACGGC
CCCTATGCCTATGTGGTGGCTGACGGACGCGCCGAGTTGCGCAACCTCGCCGTGGGCGTGCAGGCGGATA
CGATGACGGAGGTGCTGCAGGGCATCGCACCCGGTGAGAAGGTGGTCGTTGAAGGCCTGATGCGGCTCAC
GCCCGGGGCCGAGGTCGTCATCCGGGCAGCGGATGCGGGCCGGAATGCGACAGCATCTCCAGCAGACACC
ACGGCGACGCCAGGCGGGCCATCCGGGGACACTCCGCCAGGTGGCGCGTCGAAGAGTGCTGGGGCTGCGG
CTGAAAAGGGAGCGGCAGATACGGCAACCGACAGCAAGCAGGCAGGCGGCAACGCCGCACAGACGTCCGT
GCCGACGCAGGGGCCGACGCAGGGGCCGACGGGCACGAAGGCTGCGGAGGCCCGCCAGTGAACGTCACGG
AGTTCTTCATCCGCAGGCCGGTGACGACCACGCTCGTCATGCTGGGGCTGCTCTTCTTCGGCGTGATGGG
CTACCGCCAGCTTCCGGTGAGCGACCTGCCCAACGTCGACTTCCCCACCATACAGGTGCGGGCGCAACTG
CCGGGGGCGGACCCGGAGACCATGGCCTCGTCGGTGGCTGCCCCTCTGGAACGGCAATTCGCCACCATCG
CGGGCATCGACTCCATGAGTTCCACCAACACGCAGGGCAACACGCGCATCACCATCCAGTTCAACCTTTC
GCGTGACATCGACGCGGCGGCGCAGGACGTGCAAGCCGCCATATCGACAGCGCAGCGCAAGCTGCCGTCA
GACCTGACCACGCCACCCAGCTACCAGAAGGTGAACCCGGCCGACCAGCCCATCCTCTTTCTCGCGCTCA
CATCGCCCACGCTTCCCCTCTCCAAGGTCAACGAATACGCCGAGACGCGCATCGGGCAGACCATCTCCAT
GGTCTCGGGGGTGGCGCAGGTCAACGTCTACGGTGCCAAGAAGTACGCGGTGCGGGTGCAGGTCGACCCG
AGGCGGCTGAAGGCGCTGGGCCTCGGTATCGACGAGGTGTCCGCCGCCGTGGACAAGGCCAACAGCAACC
TGCCCACGGGCACCCTGCAAGGCGAACACACGGCGAGCATCATCAAGGCATCCGGGCAGTTGTATGACGC
TGCGGCCTACAGGCCCGTGGTGGTCGCCTACCGCAACGGAGCGCCCGTGCGTCTCGAAGAGTTGGGCCGG
GTCGTGGATAGCGTTGAACAGGACCGCATCCTCAACTGGTTCAACGACGAACGGGGCATCGTGCTGGCCG
TGCAACGCCAGCCCGGCACCAACACGGTGGAGGTGGTCGAATCCATCAAGAGGCTGCTGCCCGAATTCGA
GCGGCAGTTGCCCGCCGCCGTGAAGCTGAACATCCTGTTCGACCGGTCCGAGTCCATCAAGGCGTCGGTG
GCCGAGGTTAAGTTCACGCTGGTGCTCACGGTGTGCCTCGTGGTGCTGGTCATCTTCCTGTTTCTGCGCA
GCCTGTCGGCCACCGTCATTCCCAGCCTCGCCCTGCCCATGTCGGTGGTGGTGACCTTCGCCGCCATGCA
CATGATGGGCTTCAGCCTCGACAACCTCTCTCTCATGGCCCTGACGCTGGCGGTGGGCTTCGTCGTGGAC
GATGCCATCGTCATGCTGGAGAACATCGTGCGGCACATGGAGATGGGCAAGACTCCGCTACGGGCCGCCC
TCGACGGTGCGCGCGAGATAGGCTTCACCATCATATCCATGACGGTGTCCCTTGCGGCGGTGTTCATCCC
CGTACTGTTCATGGGGGGCATCGTGGGACGGTTGTTCCACGAATTCGCCGTGGTCATCACCGTCGCCATC
CTCCTTTCGGGCTTCGTCTCCCTGTCGCTCACGCCCATGCTGTGCGCGCTGTTCCTCAAGCCGCATGTGG
GGCAGAGACGGCACGGGCGGGTATACAACGCGCTGGAGACCTTCTTCGAGACGCTGCACCGGGGGTATGA
ACGTTCGTTGCGGTTCACGATGCGGCACCACCGCATGACGTTCGGCCTGTCGATGGTGGTGCTTGGTGTC
ACGGTGTGGCTTTTCGCCGCCATGCCCAAGGGCTTTCTGCCCAGTGAGGATACCGGGCAGATTTCCGGCT
TCACCGAGGCCGACCAGTCCGTCTCCTTCGGGCAGATGGTGAAGCTGCAGAAGACCCTGCACCCCATCAT
CGCGGCTGACCCCGGCGTGGACTCGTTCTCGTCCACCGTGGGCGCGGGCGGTCCCAACGTGGGCGGCAAC
TCCGGGCGTTTCTTCATCAGGCTGAAGGATTTCGACGAGCGCGACGAGCATGTCGACACCATCATCAACC
GCCTGCGGGCCAAACTCTCCGGCTTTCCGGGCATCAACGTCTTTCTCGTCAACCCGCCCAGTATCAACGT
GGGCGGACGCGCTTCCAAGAGCCTCTACCAGTACACACTGCAAGGGCCTGACACCGCCGAACTGTACAAG
GCGGGAACGGAACTTGAGGCGGCCCTGCGCGAGTTGCCCCAACTGCGCGACGTGACCAGCGACCTCCAGA
TACGCAACCCCGAAGTGCGGGTGGACATCGACCGTGACAAGGCCGCCGCACTGGGCCTCAGCGTGCATCA
GGTGGAGGACGCCCTGCAATCGGCCTACGGTACGCGGCAGGTCTCGACCATCCTCGCACCGGACAACGAC
TATCAGGTCATCCTCGAACTGTTGCCCGAATACCAGCGCGACGCGTCGTCGATGTCGTTGCTCAATGTGC
GTTCCGCCAGCGGGCGTCTGGTGCCGCTGGATACCATCGCCACCCTGCGCCCCTCGGTGGGGCCGCTGGC
CGTGAACCACTCCGGGCAATTCCCGTCCGTGACCCTGTCCTTCAACCTGCGCCCCGGCGTGTCCCTCAGT
GAGGCGGTGCAGGCTGTGGAGGGCATCGCGGGGCAGTATCTCCCGCCCACCGCCACCGGAACCTTCCAGG
GCACGGCGCAGGCCTTCCAGTCGTCCATGCAGGGCATGGCGATGCTGCTGTTCATGGCAGTGGTGGTCAT
CTACATCGTGCTTGGCGTGCTGTACGAAAGCTTCATCCATCCGCTGACCATCCTTTCCGGTCTGCCCTCG
GCCGGGCTGGGGGCACTGGTGACGCTGTTCATCTTCGGCATCGACCTCAACCTGTACGCCTTCGTGGGCA
TCATCATGCTCATCGGCATCGTGAAGAAGAACGCCATCATGATGATCGACTTCGCGGTGGAGGCCGAACG
CAAGAACGGTGCAAGCCCTTATGAGGCCATCCTGCAGGGATGCCTCATACGATTCCGGCCCATCATGATG
ACGACCATGGCCGCACTCATGGGCACGCTGCCCATCGCCGTGGGCTGGGGGCCGGGGGCCGAGGCCCGCC
AGCCTCTTGGCCTCGCGGTGGTGGGCGGGCTGCTGGTCTCGCAGTTGCTCACGCTGTACATCACCCCCGT
GTACTACACCTACCTCGATGCCCTGAGTCGCCGCATCAAACGGCGCATGGGGCGGGTGGCGCAGGACGTC
GAGGCCGTGGCCTCCGGTGGTGACGGCGCACATCATCACCATCACCACTGAGGATCCAAACTCGAGTAAG
GATCTCCAGGCATCAAATAAAACGAAAGGCTCAGTCGAAAGACTGGGCCTTTCGTTTTATCTGTTGTTTG
TCGGTGAACGCTCTCTACTAGAGTCACACTGGCTCACCTTCGGGTGGGCCTTTCTGCGTTTATACCTAGG
GATATATTCCGCTTCCTCGCTCACTGACTCGCTACGCTCGGTCGTTCGACTGCGGCGAGCGGAAATGGCT
TACGAACGGGGCGGAGATTTCCTGGAAGATGCCAGGAAGATACTTAACAGGGAAGTGAGAGGGCCGCGGC
AAAGCCGTTTTTCCATAGGCTCCGCCCCCCTGACAAGCATCACGAAATCTGACGCTCAAATCAGTGGTGG
CGAAACCCGACAGGACTATAAAGATACCAGGCGTTTCCCCCTGGCGGCTCCCTCGTGCGCTCTCCTGTTC
CTGCCTTTCGGTTTACCGGTGTCATTCCGCTGTTATGGCCGCGTTTGTCTCATTCCACGCCTGACACTCA
GTTCCGGGTAGGCAGTTCGCTCCAAGCTGGACTGTATGCACGAACCCCCCGTTCAGTCCGACCGCTGCGC
CTTATCCGGTAACTATCGTCTTGAGTCCAACCCGGAAAGACATGCAAAAGCACCACTGGCAGCAGCCACT
GGTAATTGATTTAGAGGAGTTAGTCTTGAAGTCATGCGCCGGTTAAGGCTAAACTGAAAGGACAAGTTTT
GGTGACTGCGCTCCTCCAAGCCAGTTACCTCGGTTCAAAGAGTTGGTAGCTCAGAGAACCTTCGAAAAAC
CGCCCTGCAAGGCGGTTTTTTCGTTTTCAGAGCAAGAGATTACGCGCAGACCAAAACGATCTCAAGAAGA
TCATCTTATTAATCAGATAAAATATTTCTAGATTTCAGTGCAATTTATCTCTTCAAATGTAGCACCTGAA
GTCAGCCCCATACGATATAAGTTGTTACTAGTGCTTGGATTCTCACCAATAAAAAACGCCCGGCGGCAAC
CGAGCGTTCTGAACAAATCCAGATGGAGTTCTGAGGTCATTACTGGATCTATCAACAGGAGTCCAAGCGA
GCTCTCGAACCCCAGAGTCCCGCTCAGAAGAACTCGTCAAGAAGGCGATAGAAGGCGATGCGCTGCGAAT
CGGGAGCGGCGATACCGTAAAGCACGAGGAAGCGGTCAGCCCATTCGCCGCCAAGCTCTTCAGCAATATC
ACGGGTAGCCAACGCTATGTCCTGATAGCGGTCCGCCACACCCAGCCGGCCACAGTCGATGAATCCAGAA
AAGCGGCCATTTTCCACCATGATATTCGGCAAGCAGGCATCGCCATGGGTCACGACGAGATCCTCGCCGT
CGGGCATGCGCGCCTTGAGCCTGGCGAACAGTTCGGCTGGCGCGAGCCCCTGATGCTCTTCGTCCAGATC
ATCCTGATCGACAAGACCGGCTTCCATCCGAGTACGTGCTCGCTCGATGCGATGTTTCGCTTGGTGGTCG
AATGGGCAGGTAGCCGGATCAAGCGTATGCAGCCGCCGCATTGCATCAGCCATGATGGATACTTTCTCGG
CAGGAGCAAGGTGAGATGACAGGAGATCCTGCCCCGGCACTTCGCCCAATAGCAGCCAGTCCCTTCCCGC
TTCAGTGACAACGTCGAGCACAGCTGCGCAAGGAACGCCCGTCGTGGCCAGCCACGATAGCCGCGCTGCC
TCGTCCTGCAGTTCATTCAGGGCACCGGACAGGTCGGTCTTGACAAAAAGAACCGGGCGCCCCTGCGCTG
ACAGCCGGAACACGGCGGCATCAGAGCAGCCGATTGTCTGTTGTGCCCAGTCATAGCCGAATAGCCTCTC
CACCCAAGCGGCCGGAGAACCTGCGTGCAATCCATCTTGTTCAATCATGCGAAACGATCCTCATCCTGTC
TCTTGATCAGATCATGATCCCCTGCGCCATCAGATCCTTGGCGGCAAGAAAGCCATCCAGTTTACTTTGC
AGGGCTTCCCAACCTTACCAGAGGGCGCCCCAGCTGGCAATTCCGACGTCGGTGCCTAATGAGTGAGCTA
ACTTACATTAATTGCGTTGCGCTCACTGCCCGCTTTCCAGTCGGGAAACCTGTCGTGCCAGCTGCATTAA
TGAATCGGCCAACGCGCGGGGAGAGGCGGTTTGCGTATTGGGCGCCAGGGTGGTTTTTCTTTTCACCAGT
GAGACGGGCAACAGCTGATTGCCCTTCACCGCCTGGCCCTGAGAGAGTTGCAGCAAGCGGTCCACGCTGG
TTTGCCCCAGCAGGCGAAAATCCTGTTTGATGGTGGTTAACGGCGGGATATAACATGAGCTGTCTTCGGT
ATCGTCGTATCCCACTACCGAGATGTCCGCACCAACGCGCAGCCCGGACTCGGTAATGGCGCGCATTGCG
CCCAGCGCCATCTGATCGTTGGCAACCAGCATCGCAGTGGGAACGATGCCCTCATTCAGCATTTGCATGG
TTTGTTGAAAACCGGACATGGCACTCCAGTCGCCTTCCCGTTCCGCTATCGGCTGAATTTGATTGCGAGT
GAGATATTTATGCCAGCCAGCCAGACGCAGACGCGCCGAGACAGAACTTAATGGGCCCGCTAACAGCGCG
ATTTGCTGGTGACCCAATGCGACCAGATGCTCCACGCCCAGTCGCGTACCGTCTTCATGGGAGAAAATAA
TACTGTTGATGGGTGTCTGGTCAGAGACATCAAGAAATAACGCCGGAACATTAGTGCAGGCAGCTTCCAC
AGCAATGGCATCCTGGTCATCCAGCGGATAGTTAATGATCAGCCCACTGACGCGTTGCGCGAGAAGATTG
TGCACCGCCGCTTTACAGGCTTCGACGCCGCTTCGTTCTACCATCGACACCACCACGCTGGCACCCAGTT
GATCGGCGCGAGATTTAATCGCCGCGACAATTTGCGACGGCGCGTGCAGGGCCAGACTGGAGGTGGCAAC
GCCAATCAGCAACGACTGTTTGCCCGCCAGTTGTTGTGCCACGCGGTTGGGAATGTAATTCAGCTCCGCC
ATCGCCGCTTCCACTTTTTCCCGCGTTTTCGCAGAAACGTGGCTGGCCTGGTTCACCACGCGGGAAACGG
TCTGATAAGAGACACCGGCATACTCTGCGACATCGTATAACGTTACTGGTTTCACATTCACCACCCTGAA
TTGACTCTCTTCCGGGCGCTATCATGCCATACCGCGAAAGGTTTTGCGCCATTCGATGGTGTCCGGGATC
TCGACGCTCTCCCTTATGCGACTCCTGCATTAGGAAGCAGCCCAGTAGTAGGTTGAGGCCGTTGAGCACC
GCCGCCGCAAGGAATGGTGCATGCAAGGAGATGGCGCCCAACAGTCCCCCGGCCACGGGGCCTGCCACCA
TACCCACGCCGAAACAAGCGCTCATGAGCCCGAAGTGGCGAGCCCGATCTTCCCCATCGGTGATGTCGGC
GATATAGGCGCCAGCAACCGCACCTGTGGCGCCGGTGATGCCGGCCACGATGCGTCCGGCGTAGAGGATC
GAGATCGTTTAGGCACCCCAGGCTTTACACTTTATGCTTCCGGCTCGTATAATGTGTGGAATTGTGAGCG
GATAACAATTTCAGAATTCAAAAGATCTTTTAAGAAGGAGATATACAT
Features (pLannotate 1.2.2; 13 found; start..end, strand, type, name):
   4634..4705    +  terminator     rrnB T1 terminator: transcription terminator T1 from the E. coli rrnB gene
   4721..4748    +  terminator     T7Te terminator: phage T7 early transcription terminator
   4767..4822    -  rep_origin     RSF ori (fragment): Plasmids containing the RSF 1030 origin of replication can be propagated in E. coli cells that contain additional plasmids with compatible origins.
   4910..5455    -  rep_origin     p15A ori: Plasmids containing the medium-copy-number p15A origin of replication can be propagated in E. coli cells that contain a second plasmid with the ColE1 origin.
   5569..5663    -  terminator     lambda t0 terminator: transcription terminator from phage lambda
   5697..6488    -  CDS            neo: KKA2_KLEPN - Also known as kan, nptII. Experimental evidence at protein level: Swiss-Prot protein existence level 1. Resistance to kanamycin, neomycin, paromomycin, ribostamycin, butirosin and gentamicin B. From Klebsiella pneumoniae.
   6520..6624    -  CDS            tnpA (fragment): TN5P_ECOLX - Also known as tnp. Experimental evidence at protein level: Swiss-Prot protein existence level 1. Mediates transposition of transposon Tn5 by a 'cut and paste' mechanism. First, the monomeric transposase binds the 19 bp inverted DNA repeats flanking the transposon. Then, dimerization of the DNA- bound transposase creates a synaptic DNA complex. After nicking of the first DNA strand, excision of the transposon proceeds through a series of intermediates. The transposase then mediates the insertion of the transposon at a new site by strand transfer. The activity of the wild- type tran
   6639..6660    -  protein_bind   CAP binding site: CAP binding activates transcription in the presence of cAMP. E. coli catabolite activator protein
   6673..7755    -  CDS            lacI: lac repressor; lacI; The lac repressor binds to the lac operator to inhibit transcription in E. coli. This inhibition can be relieved by adding lactose or isopropyl-β-D-thiogalactopyranoside (IPTG).
   7756..7833    -  promoter       lacI promoter: lacI
   7841..8120    -  CDS            TcR (fragment): tetracycline efflux protein; tet; confers resistance to tetracycline
   8144..8174    +  promoter       lac UV5 promoter: E. coli lac promoter with an "up" mutation
   8182..8198    +  protein_bind   lac operator: The lac repressor binds to the lac operator to inhibit transcription in E. coli. This inhibition can be relieved by adding lactose or isopropyl-β-D-thiogalactopyranoside (IPTG). lac repressor encoded by lacI
