[The description below was written by a language model from this plasmid's Addgene catalogue record and pLannotate feature annotations shown in this document.]
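Description:
pBbA5k-EPL90 is an E. coli expression plasmid of 8,238 bp built on the pBbA5k backbone and catalogued as a synthetic biology vector. It replicates from the p15A origin, which the record lists as low copy and which is compatible with ColE1-type plasmids. Selection is with kanamycin through the neo (nptII) aminoglycoside phosphotransferase gene, which is followed by a lambda t0 terminator. The automated annotation also picks up short fragments of an RSF origin, the Tn5 transposase and a tetracycline resistance gene. These appear to be backbone remnants rather than functional parts.

The payload is a 4,583 bp insert named DVU_0438, listed as synthetic and carrying a C-terminal His tag, which was introduced by ligation-independent cloning. The feature table does not annotate the insert itself. However, the unannotated region between the promoter/operator and the terminators is about the right size to hold it. Transcription is driven by the lacUV5 promoter with an adjacent lac operator, and a divergently oriented lacI gene under its own promoter supplies the repressor. Expression is therefore held off until it is induced with IPTG or lactose. Tandem rrnB T1 and T7Te terminators close the expression cassette and insulate the downstream origin.

The associated publication concerns engineering microbial biofuel tolerance and export using efflux pumps, which suggests that the insert is a candidate efflux pump tested for that purpose, although the record does not describe its function explicitly. The recommended host is a DH1 strain with AcrAB knocked out. This would remove that native efflux system as background when assessing the plasmid-encoded insert.
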