Addgene plasmid #45432: pBbA5k-EPL90
Depositing lab: Aindrila Mukhopadhyay. Depositing organization: Lawrence Berkeley National Laboratory. Publication: Engineering microbial biofuel tolerance and export using efflux pumps. Dunlop MJ, Dossani ZY, Szmidt HL, Chu HC, Lee TS, Keasling JD, Hadi MZ, Mukhopadhyay A. Mol Syst Biol. 2011 May 10;7:487. doi: 10.1038/msb.2011.21. PubMed 21556065.
Backbone
  Vector backbone: pBbA5k
  Vector type: Synthetic Biology
Growth in bacteria
  Bacterial resistance: Kanamycin, 50 μg/mL
  Growth temperature: 37°C
  Growth strain: DH1 with AcrAB knocked out
  Copy number: Low Copy
Gene/Insert
  Gene/Insert name: DVU_0438
  Species: Synthetic
  Insert size (bp): 4583
  Promoter: LacUV5
  Tag / fusion protein: His (C terminal on insert)
  Cloning method: Ligation Independent Cloning
  Sequencing primers: 5′ CAA AAG ATC TTT TAA GAA GGA GAT ATA CAT ATG AAC GGA TTA TCA TGC TGT TTC C; 3′ CAG TGG TGA TGG TGA TGA TGT GCG CCG TCA CCA CCG GAG GCC
Terms and licenses: Academic/Nonprofit Terms; Industry Terms: Not Available to Industry
Depositor comments: Please note that this plasmid may require a unique bacterial strain, so make sure to confirm that you can also obtain the appropriate growth strain. Please contact us or contact our distributors if you have any questions.
How to cite: pBbA5k-EPL90 was a gift from Aindrila Mukhopadhyay (Addgene plasmid # 45432 ; http://n2t.net/addgene:45432 ; RRID:Addgene_45432)
