>Addgene plasmid #45432 | pBbA5k-EPL90 | addgene partial sequence | sequence record 66189 | pBbA5c-3 5'-CGTTTTATTTGATGCCTGG-3'
TGGTGATGGTGATGATGTGCGCCGTCACCACCGGAGGCCACGGCCTCGACGTCCTGCGCCACCCGCCCCA
TGCGCCGTTTGATGCGGCGACTCAGGGCATCGAGGTAGGTGTAGTACACGGGGGTGATGTACAGCGTGAG
CAACTGCGAGACCAGCAGCCCGCCCACCACCGCGAGGCCAAGAGGCTGGCGGGCCTCGGCCCCCGGCCCC
CAGCCCACGGCGATGGGCAGCGTGCCCATGAGTGCGGCCATGGTCGTCATCATGATGGGCCGGAATCGTA
TGAGGCATCCCTGCAGGATGGCCTCATAAGGGCTTGCACCGTTCTTGCGTTCGGCCTCCACCGCGAAGTC
GATCATCATGATGGCGTTCTTCTTCACGATGCCGATGAGCATGATGATGCCCACGAAGGCGTACAGGTTG
AGGTCGATGCCGAAGATGAACAGCGTCACCAGTGCCCCCAGCCCGGCCGAGGGCAGACCGGAAAGGATGG
TCAGCGGATGGATGAAGCTTTCGTACAGCACGCCAAGCACGATGTAGATGACCACCACTGCCATGAACAG
CAGCATCGCCATGCCCTGCATGGACGACTGGAAGGCCTGCGCCGTGCCCTGGAAGGTTCCGGTGGCGGTG
GGCGGGAGATACTGCCCCGCGATGCCCTCCACAGCCTGCACCGCCTCACTGAGGGACACGCCGGGGCGCA
GGTTGAAGGACAGGGTCACGGACGGGAATTGCCCGGAGTGGTTCACGGCCAGCGGCCCCACCGAGGGGCG
CAGGGTGGCGATGGTATCCAGCGGCACCAGACGCC
